>Addgene plasmid #166660 | pGY416 | addgene full sequence | sequence record 330242 | Addgene NGS Result
GACGAAAGGGCCTCGTGATACGCCTATTTTTATAGGTTAATGTCATGATAATAATGGTTTCTTAGACGGA
TCGCTTGCCTGTAACTTACACGCGCCTCGTATCTTTTAATGATGGAATAATTTGGGAATTTACTCTGTGT
TTATTTATTTTTATGTTTTGTATTTGGATTTTAGAAAGTAAATAAAGAAGGTAGTAGAGTTACGGAATGA
AGAAAAAAAAATAAACAAAGGTTTAAAAAATTTCAACAAAAAGCGTACTTTACATATATATTTATTAGAC
AAGAAAAGCAGATTAAATAGATATACATTCGATTAACGATAAGTAAAATGTAAAATCACAGGATTTTCGT
GTGTGGTCTTCTACACAGACAAGATGAAACAATTCGGCATTAATACCTGAGAGCAGGAAGAGCAAGATAA
AAGGTAGTATTTGTTGGCGATCCCCCTAGAGTCTTTTACATCTTCGGAAAACAAAAACTATTTTTTCTTT
AATTTCTTTTTTTACTTTCTATTTTTAATTTATATATTTATATTAAAAAATTTAAATTATAATTATTTTT
ATAGCACGTGATGAAAAGGACCCAGGTGGCACTTTTCGGGGAAATGTGCGCGGAACCCCTATTTGTTTAT
TTTTCTAAATACATTCAAATATGTATCCGCTCATGAGACAATAACCCTGATAAATGCTTCAATAATATTG
AAAAAGGAAGAGTATGAGTATTCAACATTTCCGTGTCGCCCTTATTCCCTTTTTTGCGGCATTTTGCCTT
CCTGTTTTTGCTCACCCAGAAACGCTGGTGAAAGTAAAAGATGCTGAAGATCAGTTGGGTGCACGAGTGG
GTTACATCGAACTGGATCTCAACAGCGGTAAGATCCTTGAGAGTTTTCGCCCCGAAGAACGTTTTCCAAT
GATGAGCACTTTTAAAGTTCTGCTATGTGGCGCGGTATTATCCCGTATTGACGCCGGGCAAGAGCAACTC
GGTCGCCGCATACACTATTCTCAGAATGACTTGGTTGAGTACTCACCAGTCACAGAAAAGCATCTTACGG
ATGGCATGACAGTAAGAGAATTATGCAGTGCTGCCATAACCATGAGTGATAACACTGCGGCCAACTTACT
TCTGACAACGATCGGAGGACCGAAGGAGCTAACCGCTTTTTTGCACAACATGGGGGATCATGTAACTCGC
CTTGATCGTTGGGAACCGGAGCTGAATGAAGCCATACCAAACGACGAGCGTGACACCACGATGCCTGTAG
CAATGGCAACAACGTTGCGCAAACTATTAACTGGCGAACTACTTACTCTAGCTTCCCGGCAACAATTAAT
AGACTGGATGGAGGCGGATAAAGTTGCAGGACCACTTCTGCGCTCGGCCCTTCCGGCTGGCTGGTTTATT
GCTGATAAATCTGGAGCCGGTGAGCGTGGGTCTCGCGGTATCATTGCAGCACTGGGGCCAGATGGTAAGC
CCTCCCGTATCGTAGTTATCTACACGACGGGGAGTCAGGCAACTATGGATGAACGAAATAGACAGATCGC
TGAGATAGGTGCCTCACTGATTAAGCATTGGTAACTGTCAGACCAAGTTTACTCATATATACTTTAGATT
GATTTAAAACTTCATTTTTAATTTAAAAGGATCTAGGTGAAGATCCTTTTTGATAATCTCATGACCAAAA
TCCCTTAACGTGAGTTTTCGTTCCACTGAGCGTCAGACCCCGTAGAAAAGATCAAAGGATCTTCTTGAGA
TCCTTTTTTTCTGCGCGTAATCTGCTGCTTGCAAACAAAAAAACCACCGCTACCAGCGGTGGTTTGTTTG
CCGGATCAAGAGCTACCAACTCTTTTTCCGAAGGTAACTGGCTTCAGCAGAGCGCAGATACCAAATACTG
TTCTTCTAGTGTAGCCGTAGTTAGGCCACCACTTCAAGAACTCTGTAGCACCGCCTACATACCTCGCTCT
GCTAATCCTGTTACCAGTGGCTGCTGCCAGTGGCGATAAGTCGTGTCTTACCGGGTTGGACTCAAGACGA
TAGTTACCGGATAAGGCGCAGCGGTCGGGCTGAACGGGGGGTTCGTGCACACAGCCCAGCTTGGAGCGAA
CGACCTACACCGAACTGAGATACCTACAGCGTGAGCTATGAGAAAGCGCCACGCTTCCCGAAGGGAGAAA
GGCGGACAGGTATCCGGTAAGCGGCAGGGTCGGAACAGGAGAGCGCACGAGGGAGCTTCCAGGGGGAAAC
GCCTGGTATCTTTATAGTCCTGTCGGGTTTCGCCACCTCTGACTTGAGCGTCGATTTTTGTGATGCTCGT
CAGGGGGGCGGAGCCTATGGAAAAACGCCAGCAACGCGGCCTTTTTACGGTTCCTGGCCTTTTGCTGGCC
TTTTGCTCACATGTTCTTTCCTGCGTTATCCCCTGATTCTGTGGATAACCGTATTACCGCCTTTGAGTGA
GCTGATACCGCTCGCCGCAGCCGAACGACCGAGCGCAGCGAGTCAGTGAGCGAGGAAGCGGAAGAGCGCC
CAATACGCAAACCGCCTCTCCCCGCGCGTTGGCCGATTCATTAATGCAGCTGGCACGACAGGTTTCCCGA
CTGGAAAGCGGGCAGTGAGCGCAACGCAATTAATGTGAGTTAGCTCACTCATTAGGCACCCCAGGCTTTA
CACTTTATGCTTCCGGCTCGTATGTTGTGTGGAATTGTGAGCGGATAACAATTTCACACAGGAAACAGCT
ATGACCATGATTACGCCAAGCGCGCAATTAACCCTCACTAAAGGGAACAAAAGCTGGAGCTCTAGTACGG
ATTAGAAGCCGCCGAGCGGGTGACAGCCCTCCGAAGGAAGACTCTCCTCCGTGCGTCCTCGTCTTCACCG
GTCGCGTTCCTGAAACGCAGATGTGCCTCGCGCCGCACTGCTCCGAACAATAAAGATTCTACAATACTAG
CTTTTATGGTTATGAAGAGGAAAAATTGGCAGTAACCTGGCCCCACAAACCTTCAAATGAACGAATCAAA
TTAACAACCATAGGATGATAATGCGATTAGTTTTTTAGCCTTATTTCTGGGGTAATTAATCAGCGAAGCG
ATGATTTTTGATCTATTAACAGATATATAAATGCAAAAACTGCATAACCACTTTAACTAATACTTTCAAC
ATTTTCGGTTTGTATTACTTCTTATTCAAATGTAATAAAAGTATCAACAAAAAATTGTTAATATACCTCT
ATACTTTAACGTCAAGGAGAAAAAACCCCGGATTCTAGAACTAGTGGATCCCCCGGGCTGCAGGAATTCG
ATATCAAGCTTATCGATACCGTCGAGGGGCAGAGCCGATCCTGTACACTTTACTTAAAACCATTATCTGA
GTGTTAAATGAGAGGTTCACATCATCACCACCATCACGGTTCTTTAGCAACAACTCTGGAAAGAATCGAG
AAAAACTTCGTCATCACGGACCCGAGGCTACCCGACAACCCTATCATTTTCGCATCCGACTCTTTTTTAC
AATTAACTGAATATTCTAGAGAAGAAATTCTGGGCCGTAATTGTAGGTTTTTACAGGGTCCAGAAACAGA
TAGAGCAACAGTTAGAAAGATTAGAGATGCTATTGATAATCAGACTGAGGTAACAGTTCAACTAATAAAC
TATACTAAATCCGGGAAGAAATTTTGGAATGTCTTCCACTTACAGCCAATGAGAGATTACAAAGGTGATG
TCCAGTATTTTATCGGAGTTCAGTTAGACGGCACAGAACGTCTGCACGGTGCCGCGGAGAGGGAAGCTGT
TTGTCTTATTAAGAAAACCGCATTTCAAATCGACAGTGATGAGGTTCGCAAGAACCTGATGGACATGTTC
AGGGATCGCCAGGCGTTTTCTGAGCATACCTGGAAAATGCTTCTGTCCGTTTGCCGGTCGTGGGCGGCAT
GGTGCAAGTTGAATAACCGGAAATGGTTTCCCGCAGAACCTGAAGATGTTCGCGATTATCTTCTATATCT
TCAGGCGCGCGGTCTGGCAGTAAAAACTATCCAGCAACATTTGGGCCAGCTAAACATGCTTCATCGTCGG
TCCGGGCTGCCACGACCAAGTGACAGCAATGCTGTTTCACTGGTTATGCGGCGGATCCGAAAAGAAAACG
TTGATGCCGGTGAACGTGCAAAACAGGCTCTAGCGTTCGAACGCACTGATTTCGACCAGGTTCGTTCACT
CATGGAAAATAGCGATCGCTGCCAGGATATACGTAATCTGGCATTTCTGGGGATTGCTTATAACACCCTG
TTACGTATAGCCGAAATTGCCAGGATCAGGGTTAAAGATATCTCACGTACTGACGGTGGGAGAATGTTAA
TCCATATTGGCAGAACGAAAACGCTGGTTAGCACCGCAGGTGTAGAGAAGGCACTTAGCCTGGGGGTAAC
TAAACTGGTCGAGCGATGGATTTCCGTCTCTGGTGTAGCTGATGATCCGAATAACTACCTGTTTTGCCGG
GTCAGAAAAAATGGTGTTGCCGCGCCATCTGCCACCAGCCAGCTATCAACTCGCGCCCTGGAAGGGATTT
TTGAAGCAACTCATCGATTGATTTACGGCGCTAAGGATGACTCTGGTCAGAGATACCTGGCCTGGTCTGG
ACACAGTGCCCGTGTCGGAGCCGCGCGAGATATGGCCCGCGCTGGAGTTTCAATACCGGAGATCATGCAA
GCTGGTGGCTGGACCAATGTAAATATTGTCATGAACTATATCCGTAACCTGGATAGTGAAACAGGGGCAA
TGGTGCGCCTGCTGGCAGCTGGCGATTAGCCATTAACGCGTAAATGATTGCTATAATTATTTGATATTTA
TGGTGACATATGAGAAAGGATTTCAACATCGACGGAAAATATGTAGTGCTGTCTGTAAGCACTAATATTC
AGTCGCCAGCCGTCATTGTCACTGTAAAGCTGAGCGATAGAATGCCTGATATTGACTCAATATCCGTTGC
GTTTCCTGTCAAAAGTATGCGTAGTGCTGAACATTTCGTGATGAATGCCACCGAGGAAGAAGCACGGCGC
GGTTTTGCTAAAGTGATGTCTGAGTTTGGCGAACTCTTGGGTAAGGTTGGAATTGTCGACCTCGAGTCAT
GTAATTAGTTATGTCACGCTTACATTCACGCCCTCCCCCCACATCCGCTCTAACCGAAAAGGAAGGAGTT
AGACAACCTGAAGTCTAGGTCCCTATTTATTTTTTTATAGTTATGTTAGTATTAAGAACGTTATTTATAT
TTCAAATTTTTCTTTTTTTTCTGTACAGACGCGTGTACGCATGTAACATTATACTGAAAACCTTGCTTGA
GAAGGTTTTGGGACGCTCGAAGGCTTTAATTTGCGGCCGGTACCCAATTCGCCCTATAGTGAGTCGTATT
AGGCGCGCTCACTGGCCGTCGTTTTACAACGTCGTGACTGGGAAAACCCTGGCGTTACCCAACTTAATCG
CCTTGCAGCACATCCCCCTTTCGCCAGCTGGCGTAATAGCGAAGAGGCCCGCACCGATCGCCCTTCCCAA
CAGTTGCGCAGCCTGAATGGCGAATGG
[124 nt withheld, positions 5558-5681]
C
[91 nt withheld, positions 5683-5773]
A
[49 nt withheld, positions 5775-5823]
CCTTTGACGTTGGAGTCCACGTTCTTT
[37 nt withheld, positions 5851-5887]
ACCCTATCTCGGTCTATTCTTTTGATTTATAAGGGATTTTGCCGATTTCGGCCTATTGGTTAAAAAATGA
GCTGATTTAACAAAAATTTAACGCGAATTTTAACAAAATATTAACGCTTACAATTTCCTGATGCGGTATT
TTCTCCTTACGCATCTGTGCGGTATTTCACACCGCATAGATCGGCAAGTGCACAAACAATACTTAAATAA
ATACTACTCAGTAATAACCTATTTCTTAGCATTTTTGACGAAATTTGCTATTTTGTTAGAGTCTTTTACA
CCATTTGTCTCCACACCTCCGCTTACATCAACACCAATAACGCCATTTAATCTAAGCGCATCACCAACAT
TTTCTGGCGTCAGTCCACCAGCTAACATAAAATGTAAGCTTTCGGGGCTCTCTTGCCTTCCAACCCAGTC
AGAAATCGAGTTCCAATCCAAAAGTTCACCTGTCCCACCTGCTTCTGAATCAAACAAGGGAATAAACGAA
TGAGGTTTCTGTGAAGCTGCACTGAGTAGTATGTTGCAGTCTTTTGGAAATACGAGTCTTTTAATAACTG
GCAAACCGAGGAACTCTTGGTATTCTTGCCACGACTCATCTCCATGCAGTTGGACGATATCAATGCCGTA
ATCATTGACCAGAGCCAAAACATCCTCCTTAGGTTGATTACGAAACACGCCAACCAAGTATTTCGGAGTG
CCTGAACTATTTTTATATGCTTTTACAAGACTTGAAATTTTCCTTGCAATAACCGGGTCAATTGTTCTCT
TTCTATTGGGCACACATATAATACCCAGCAAGTCAGCATCGGAATCTAGAGCACATTCTGCGGCCTCTGT
GCTCTGCAAGCCGCAAACTTTCACCAATGGACCAGAACTACCTGTGAAATTAATAACAGACATACTCCAA
GCTGCCTTTGTGTGCTTAATCACGTATACTCACGTGCTCAATAGTCACCAATGCCCTCCCTCTTGGCCCT
CTCCTTTTCTTTTTTCGACCGAATTAATTCTTAATCGGCAAAAAAAGAAAAGCTCCGGATCAAGATTGTA
CGTAAGGTGACAAGCTATTTTTCAATAAAGAATATCTTCCACTACTGCCATCTGGCGTCATAACTGCAAA
GTACACATATATTACGATGCTGTTCTATTAAATGCTTCCTATATTATATATATAGTAATGTCGTGATCTA
TGGTGCACTCTCAGTACAATCTGCTCTGATGCCGCATAGTTAAGCCAGCCCCGACACCCGCCAACACCCG
CTGACGCGCCCTGACGGGCTTGTCTGCTCCCGGCATCCGCTTACAGACAAGCTGTGACCGTCTCCGGGAG
CTGCATGTGTCAGAGGTTTTCACCGTCATCACCGAAACGCGCGA
Features (pLannotate 1.2.2; 22 found; start..end, strand, type, name):
     69..572     -  misc_feature   CEN/ARS: S. cerevisiae CEN6 centromere fused to an autonomously replicating sequence
    609..713     +  promoter       AmpR promoter: bla
    714..1574    +  CDS            AmpR: β-lactamase; bla; confers resistance to ampicillin, carbenicillin, and related antibiotics
   1745..2333    +  rep_origin     ori: high-copy-number ColE1/pMB1/pBR322/pUC origin of replication
   2516..2608    +  CDS            lacI (fragment): lac repressor; lacI; The lac repressor binds to the lac operator to inhibit transcription in E. coli. This inhibition can be relieved by adding lactose or isopropyl-β-D-thiogalactopyranoside (IPTG).
   2621..2642    +  protein_bind   CAP binding site: CAP binding activates transcription in the presence of cAMP. E. coli catabolite activator protein
   2657..2687    +  promoter       lac promoter: promoter for the E. coli lac operon
   2695..2711    +  protein_bind   lac operator: The lac repressor binds to the lac operator to inhibit transcription in E. coli. This inhibition can be relieved by adding lactose or isopropyl-β-D-thiogalactopyranoside (IPTG). lac repressor encoded by lacI
   2756..2774    +  promoter       T3 promoter: promoter for bacteriophage T3 RNA polymerase
   2798..3239    +  promoter       GAL1 promoter: S. cerevisiae GAL1; inducible promoter, regulated by Gal4
   3254..3315    +  misc_feature   MCS (fragment): pBluescript multiple cloning site
   3425..3742    +  CDS            miniSOG: miniSOG is a basic (constitutively fluorescent) cyan fluorescent protein published in 2011, derived from Arabidopsis thaliana. It requires the cofactor flavin for fluorescence.
   3815..4789    +  CDS            Cre (fragment): site-specific recombinase Cre is a site-specific recombinase from bacteriophage P1. Recombination occurs at loxP sequences.
   5107..5354    +  terminator     CYC1 terminator: S. cerevisiae CYC1; transcription terminator for CYC1
   5373..5391    -  promoter       T7 promoter: promoter for bacteriophage T7 RNA polymerase
   5399..5554    +  CDS            lacZα (fragment): LacZα fragment of β-galactosidase; lacZ fragment
   5558..5986    +  rep_origin     f1 ori (sequence partly withheld): f1 bacteriophage origin of replication; arrow indicates direction of (+) strand synthesis
   6014..6065    -  misc_feature   bom (fragment): basis of mobility region from pBR322
   6116..6790    -  CDS            TRP1: phosphoribosylanthranilate isomerase, required for tryptophan biosynthesis; S. cerevisiae TRP1; yeast auxotrophic marker
   6791..6938    -  promoter       TRP1 promoter: S. cerevisiae TRP1
   7076..7125    -  misc_feature   bom (fragment): basis of mobility region from pBR322
   7227..1       -  CDS            rop (fragment) (across the origin): Rop protein, which maintains plasmids at low copy number; rop
