[The description below was written by a language model from this plasmid's Addgene catalogue record and pLannotate feature annotations shown in this document.]
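Description:
pGY416 is a yeast expression plasmid built on the pSH63 backbone, a centromeric E. coli–S. cerevisiae shuttle vector. In yeast it is maintained at low copy through a CEN6/ARS element and selected by the TRP1 auxotrophic marker, which is expressed from its own promoter. In bacteria it replicates from a high-copy ColE1/pUC-type origin and confers ampicillin resistance through β-lactamase. The backbone also retains pBluescript-style remnants that play no role in yeast expression. These include an f1 origin, flanking T3 and T7 promoters, lac promoter/operator elements, and lacZα, lacI, rop and bom fragments.

The payload is LiCre, a single-chain light-inducible Cre recombinase. It consists of the AsLOV2 photosensory domain from Avena sativa fused to a bacteriophage P1 Cre carrying the E340A and D341A substitutions. The fusion sits between the galactose-inducible, Gal4-regulated GAL1 promoter and the CYC1 terminator. In the automated feature table, Cre is annotated as a fragment, and the region just upstream is labelled miniSOG. That label most likely reflects sequence similarity among LOV-family flavin-binding domains and probably marks the AsLOV2 portion named in the catalogue entry, not a separate fluorescent reporter.

Expression is controlled at two levels: galactose turns on transcription of the fusion, and illumination then activates recombination at loxP sites. The record describes the plasmid as a tool for light-inducible Cre expression in yeast, serving as an optogenetic switch for Cre/lox rearrangements.
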