Addgene plasmid #166660: pGY416
Purpose: For light-inducible Cre recombinase (LiCre) expression under the Gal1 promoter in yeast
Depositing lab: Gaël Yvert. Depositing organization: CNRS UMR 5239, Laboratoire de Biologie et Modélisation de la Cellule (LBMC). Publication: A single-chain and fast-responding light-inducible Cre recombinase as a novel optogenetic switch. Duplus-Bottin H, Spichty M, Triqueneaux G, Place C, Mangeot PE, Ohlmann T, Vittoz F, Yvert G. Elife. 2021 Feb 23;10. pii: 61268. doi: 10.7554/eLife.61268. PubMed 33620312.
Backbone
  Vector backbone: pSH63
  Backbone manufacturer: Euroscarf
  Vector type: Yeast Expression, Cre/Lox
  Selectable markers: TRP1
Growth in bacteria
  Bacterial resistance: Ampicillin, 100 μg/mL
  Growth temperature: 37°C
  Growth strain: DH5alpha
  Copy number: High Copy
Gene/Insert
  Gene/Insert name: LiCre (alt name: AsLOV2-CreE340AD341A)
  Species: Synthetic; Avena sativa, Bacteriopage P1
  Mutation: Cre: E340A, D341A
  Promoter: GAL1
  Cloning method: Ligation Independent Cloning
Resource information
  A portion of this plasmid was derived from a plasmid made by: Vector pSH63 originates from Gueldener et al. Nucleic Acids Research, 2002, Vol. 30, No. 6 e23
Terms and licenses: Academic/Nonprofit Terms; Industry Terms: Not Available to Industry
How to cite: pGY416 was a gift from Gaël Yvert (Addgene plasmid # 166660 ; http://n2t.net/addgene:166660 ; RRID:Addgene_166660)
